>Addgene plasmid #27764 | pUT1175-HQ858716 | depositor full sequence | sequence record 13068 | Author sequence
CAAATAATGATTTTATTTTGACTGATAGTGACCTGTTCGTTGCAACAAATTGATGAGCAATGCTTTTTTA
TAATGCCAACTTTGTACAAAAAAGCAGGCTCCGCGGCCGCCCCCTTCACCATGGCATCGTCGTCGCGGCT
GGATCTCCCGCCGGGGTTCCGCTTCCACCCCACCGACGAGGAGGTGGTGTCGCACTACCTGACCCACAAG
GCGCTGGACAGCCGCTTCTCCTGCGTCGTCATCGCCGACGCCGACCTCAACAAGATCGAGCCGTGGGATC
TCCCAAGCAAGGCTAAGATGGGCGAGAAGGAGTGGTTCTTCTTCTGCCACAAGGACCGCAAGTACCCGAC
GGGGATGCGCACCAACCGCGCCACCGCCAGCGGGTACTGGAAGGCCACGGGGAAGGACAAGGAGATCTTC
CGCGGCAGTAGCAGTAGTCCCCGCCGCGTGCTCGTCGGCATGAAGAAGACGCTCGTCTTCTACACGGGCC
GCGCGCCGCGCGGAGGCAAGACGCCGTGGGTCATGCACGAGTACCGCCTCGAGGGCAGCCTGCCGCACAA
CCTCCACCGCGGGGCCAAGGACGAATGGGCTGTGTGTAAGGTGATCAACAAAGACTTGGCGGGCAAGGCT
GGGCAACAACAAATGGCGCCGCCGCCGCACGCCGTGTCCGTGGGCATGGAGCGCAGCGACTCGCTGGCCT
TCCTCGACGACCTGGTGCTCGACAACGCCGACGACCTGCCCCCGCTCGTCGACTCGACAACGTACGCCGC
CGGCTCCCTCTTCGCCGCGGCGGGGACGACCACGACGACGAACGACGACAGCGGCGGGTACCAACAAGCC
ACCAAGGCGGAGCCGCAGCCGCAGCTGCCCGCGCCGAGCAACAGCCCGTACCAGCACCAGCAGCAGGCCA
TACGGAGGCACTGCAAGGCGGAGGCGCCGGCGCCGGCGATGGTGCTGAGCCCGTCGCGCGAGACGCCGGG
CGCGGACATGTTCCAGCTCCAGCATGTGGACGAGCTGCTCCAGCTGGACGGCGGCTTCATGGAGGACTAC
TACAACATGAACATGTGGAAGGTCAAGGGTGGGCGCGCCGACCCAGCTTTCTTGTACAAAGTTGGCATTA
TAAGAAAGCATTGCTTATCAATTTGTTGCAACGAACAGGTCACTATCAGTCAAAATAAAATCATTATTTG
CCATCCAGCTGATATCCCCTATAGTGAGTCGTATTACATGGTCATAGCTGTTTCCTGGCAGCTCTGGCCC
GTGTCTCAAAATCTCTGATGTTACATTGCACAAGATAAAAATATATCATCATGAACAATAAAACTGTCTG
CTTACATAAACAGTAATACAAGGGGTGTTATGAGCCATATTCAACGGGAAACGTCGAGGCCGCGATTAAA
TTCCAACATGGATGCTGATTTATATGGGTATAAATGGGCTCGCGATAATGTCGGGCAATCAGGTGCGACA
ATCTATCGCTTGTATGGGAAGCCCGATGCGCCAGAGTTGTTTCTGAAACATGGCAAAGGTAGCGTTGCCA
ATGATGTTACAGATGAGATGGTCAGACTAAACTGGCTGACGGAATTTATGCCTCTTCCGACCATCAAGCA
TTTTATCCGTACTCCTGATGATGCATGGTTACTCACCACTGCGATCCCCGGAAAAACAGCATTCCAGGTA
TTAGAAGAATATCCTGATTCAGGTGAAAATATTGTTGATGCGCTGGCAGTGTTCCTGCGCCGGTTGCATT
CGATTCCTGTTTGTAATTGTCCTTTTAACAGCGATCGCGTATTTCGTCTCGCTCAGGCGCAATCACGAAT
GAATAACGGTTTGGTTGATGCGAGTGATTTTGATGACGAGCGTAATGGCTGGCCTGTTGAACAAGTCTGG
AAAGAAATGCATAAACTTTTGCCATTCTCACCGGATTCAGTCGTCACTCATGGTGATTTCTCACTTGATA
ACCTTATTTTTGACGAGGGGAAATTAATAGGTTGTATTGATGTTGGACGAGTCGGAATCGCAGACCGATA
CCAGGATCTTGCCATCCTATGGAACTGCCTCGGTGAGTTTTCTCCTTCATTACAGAAACGGCTTTTTCAA
AAATATGGTATTGATAATCCTGATATGAATAAATTGCAGTTTCATTTGATGCTCGATGAGTTTTTCTAAT
CAGAATTGGTTAATTGGTTGTAACACTGGCAGAGCATTACGCTGACTTGACGGGACGGCGCAAGCTCATG
ACCAAAATCCCTTAACGTGAGTTACGCGTCGTTCCACTGAGCGTCAGACCCCGTAGAAAAGATCAAAGGA
TCTTCTTGAGATCCTTTTTTTCTGCGCGTAATCTGCTGCTTGCAAACAAAAAAACCACCGCTACCAGCGG
TGGTTTGTTTGCCGGATCAAGAGCTACCAACTCTTTTTCCGAAGGTAACTGGCTTCAGCAGAGCGCAGAT
ACCAAATACTGTCCTTCTAGTGTAGCCGTAGTTAGGCCACCACTTCAAGAACTCTGTAGCACCGCCTACA
TACCTCGCTCTGCTAATCCTGTTACCAGTGGCTGCTGCCAGTGGCGATAAGTCGTGTCTTACCGGGTTGG
ACTCAAGACGATAGTTACCGGATAAGGCGCAGCGGTCGGGCTGAACGGGGGGTTCGTGCACACAGCCCAG
CTTGGAGCGAACGACCTACACCGAACTGAGATACCTACAGCGTGAGCATTGAGAAAGCGCCACGCTTCCC
GAAGGGAGAAAGGCGGACAGGTATCCGGTAAGCGGCAGGGTCGGAACAGGAGAGCGCACGAGGGAGCTTC
CAGGGGGAAACGCCTGGTATCTTTATAGTCCTGTCGGGTTTCGCCACCTCTGACTTGAGCGTCGATTTTT
GTGATGCTCGTCAGGGGGGCGGAGCCTATGGAAAAACGCCAGCAACGCGGCCTTTTTACGGTTCCTGGCC
TTTTGCTGGCCTTTTGCTCACATGTTCTTTCCTGCGTTATCCCCTGATTCTGTGGATAACCGTATTACCG
CCTTTGAGTGAGCTGATACCGCTCGCCGCAGCCGAACGACCGAGCGCAGCGAGTCAGTGAGCGAGGAAGC
GGAAGAGCGCCCAATACGCAAACCGCCTCTCCCCGCGCGTTGGCCGATTCATTAATGCAGCTGGCACGAC
AGGTTTCCCGACTGGAAAGCGGGCAGTGAGCGCAACGCAATTAATACGCGTACCGCTAGCCAGGAAGAGT
TTGTAGAAACGCAAAAAGGCCATCCGTCAGGATGGCCTTCTGCTTAGTTTGATGCCTGGCAGTTTATGGC
GGGCGTCCTGCCCGCCACCCTCCGGGCCGTTGCTTCACAACGTTCAAATCCGCTCCCGGCGGATTTGTCC
TACTCAGGAGAGCGTTCACCGACAAACAACAGATAAAACGAAAGGCCCAGTCTTCCGACTGAGCCTTTCG
TTTTATTTGATGCCTGGCAGTTCCCTACTCTCGCGTTAACGCTAGCATGGATGTTTTCCCAGTCACGACG
TTGTAAAACGACGGCCAGTCTTAAGCTCGGGCCC
Features (pLannotate 1.2.2; 10 found; start..end, strand, type, name):
      1..100     +  protein_bind   attL1: mutant version of attL; recombination site for the Gateway® LR reaction LR Clonase™
    130..765     +  CDS            NAC59 (fragment): NAC59_ARATH - Also known as NAC3 From Arabidopsis thaliana (Mouse-ear cress).
   1091..1190    -  protein_bind   attL2: mutant version of attL; recombination site for the Gateway® LR reaction LR Clonase™
   1208..1226    -  promoter       T7 promoter: promoter for bacteriophage T7 RNA polymerase
   1360..2169    +  CDS            KanR: aminoglycoside phosphotransferase; aph(3')-Ia; confers resistance to kanamycin in bacteria or G418 (Geneticin®) in eukaryotes
   2316..2904    +  rep_origin     ori: high-copy-number ColE1/pMB1/pBR322/pUC origin of replication
   3087..3179    +  CDS            lacI (fragment): lac repressor; lacI; The lac repressor binds to the lac operator to inhibit transcription in E. coli. This inhibition can be relieved by adding lactose or isopropyl-β-D-thiogalactopyranoside (IPTG).
   3234..3261    -  terminator     rrnB T2 terminator: transcription terminator T2 from the E. coli rrnB gene
   3393..3436    +  terminator     rrnB T1 terminator: Escherichia coli rrnB; transcription terminator T1 from the E. coli rrnB gene
   3483..3519    -  CDS            lacZα (fragment): LacZα fragment of β-galactosidase; lacZ fragment
