[The description below was written by a language model from this plasmid's Addgene catalogue record and pLannotate feature annotations shown in this document.]
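Description:
pUT1175-HQ858716 is a Gateway entry clone built on the Invitrogen pENTR/D backbone and carrying the coding sequence of a maize (Zea mays) NAC-family transcription factor. It belongs to the Maize TFome collection of transcription factor open reading frames assembled for functional genomics. The plasmid is propagated in E. coli under kanamycin selection, provided by the aph(3')-Ia KanR gene. It replicates from a ColE1/pUC-type origin; the annotation describes this origin as high-copy, whereas the catalogue entry lists the plasmid as low copy. The full depositor sequence is 3,534 nt, consistent with the 2,580 bp backbone plus the 954 bp insert.

The insert was PCR-amplified from a full-length cDNA template and retains its native stop codon, so it is suited to native or N-terminally tagged expression rather than C-terminal fusions. It sits between attL1 and attL2 sites, which allow LR Clonase-mediated transfer of the ORF in a defined orientation into any attR-containing destination vector. The automated annotation labels part of the insert as a fragment resembling Arabidopsis NAC59/NAC3. This reflects homology across the conserved NAC domain, not an Arabidopsis origin. The entry vector has no promoter positioned to express the ORF; the only one annotated is a T7 promoter beyond attL2, on the reverse strand and pointing back toward the insert. The rrnB T1 and T2 terminators upstream of attL1 shield the cassette from read-through transcription, and the short lacI and lacZα fragments are backbone remnants. The clone serves as a sequence-verified source for moving this transcription factor into expression vectors for downstream studies.
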