Addgene plasmid #27764: pUT1175-HQ858716
Depositing lab: John Gray & Erich Grotewold. Depositing organization: University of Toledo. Publication: The Maize TFome--development of a transcription factor open reading frame collection for functional genomics. Burdo B, Gray J, Goetting-Minesky MP, Wittler B, Hunt M, Li T, Velliquette D, Thomas J, Gentzel I, dos Santos Brito M, Mejia-Guerra MK, Connolly LN, Qaisi D, Li W, Casas MI, Doseff AI, Grotewold E. Plant J. 2014 Oct;80(2):356-66. doi: 10.1111/tpj.12623. Epub 2014 Aug 26. PubMed 25053252.
Backbone
  Vector backbone: pENTR/D
  Backbone manufacturer: Invitrogen
  Backbone size w/o insert (bp): 2580
  Vector type: Entry vector
Growth in bacteria
  Bacterial resistance: Kanamycin, 50 μg/mL
  Growth temperature: 37°C
  Growth strain: DH5alpha
  Growth instructions: E. coli TOP10
  Copy number: Low Copy
Gene/Insert
  Gene/Insert name: NAC transcription factor from EE175365
  Species: Zea mays
  Insert size (bp): 954
  GenBank ID: HQ858716
  Cloning method: Restriction Enzyme
  Sequencing primers: 5′ M13 For; 3′ M13 Rev
Terms and licenses: Academic/Nonprofit Terms; Industry Terms: Not Available to Industry
Depositor comments: This CDS was amplified using PCR from a full length cDNA template from the Maize Full-length cDNA Project (www.maizecdna.org) and the PCR product included the stop codon. The PCR product was cloned into a Gateway pENTR/D vector. Further information on this gene may be obtained at www.grassius.org using the GenBank number. (The second half of the plasmid name is the GenBank Number for the sequence of the insert)
How to cite: pUT1175-HQ858716 was a gift from John Gray & Erich Grotewold (Addgene plasmid # 27764 ; http://n2t.net/addgene:27764 ; RRID:Addgene_27764)
