>Addgene plasmid #27764 | pUT1175-HQ858716 | addgene partial sequence | sequence record 34088 | 27764 with M13pUC-fwd
TAATGATTTTATTTTGACTGATAGTGACCTGTTCGTTGCAACAAATTGATGAGCAATGCTTTTTTATAAT
GCCAACTTTGTACAAAAAAGCAGGCTCCGCGGCCGCCCCCTTCACCATGGCATCGTCGTCGCGGCTGGAT
CTCCCGCCGGGGTTCCGCTTCCACCCCACCGACGAGGAGGTGGTGTCGCACTACCTGACCCACAAGGCGC
TGGACAGCCGCTTCTCCTGCGTCGTCATCGCCGACGCCGACCTCAACAAGATCGAGCCGTGGGATCTCCC
AAGCAAGGCTAAGATGGGCGAGAAGGAGTGGTTCTTCTTCTGCCACAAGGACCGCAAGTACCCGACGGGG
ATGCGCACCAACCGCGCCACCGCCAGCGGGTACTGGAAGGCCACGGGGAAGGACAAGGAGATCTTCCGCG
GCAGTAGCAGTAGTCCCCGCCGCGTGCTCGTCGGCATGAAGAAGACGCTCGTCTTCTACACGGGCCGCGC
GCCGCGCGGAGGCAAGACGCCGTGGGTCATGCACGAGTACCGCCTCGAGGGCAGCCTGCCGCACAACCTC
CACCGCGGGGCCAAGGACGAATGGGCTGTGTGTAAGGTGATCAACAAAGACTTGGCGGGCAAGGCTGGGC
AACAACAAATGGCGCCGCCGCCGCACGCCGTGTCCGTGGGCATGGAGCGC
